>Addgene plasmid #212542 | pTwist-SARS-CoV-2 Spike-deltaC18 F456L (CTT) | addgene full sequence | sequence record 458331 | Addgene NGS Result
ATGTTTGTGTTCCTCGTTCTCCTGCCCCTCGTTTCTTCCCAATGCGTGAACCTCACAACTAGAACGCAGC
TCCCACCCGCTTACACGAACTCTTTTACTCGTGGAGTATACTATCCCGATAAAGTCTTTAGGTCCAGTGT
CCTTCATTCTACTCAAGACCTTTTCCTGCCATTCTTCTCAAATGTCACCTGGTTCCATGCTATCCACGTT
TCTGGCACCAACGGAACTAAACGATTTGATAATCCCGTCTTGCCATTTAACGATGGCGTATACTTTGCCT
CAACGGAGAAGTCCAACATTATCCGGGGATGGATATTTGGCACCACCCTGGACTCCAAGACACAGTCTCT
CCTCATTGTGAACAACGCCACCAATGTCGTCATCAAAGTCTGTGAATTTCAATTTTGTAACGATCCCTTT
CTCGGGGTTTATTATCATAAGAATAACAAGTCTTGGATGGAGTCAGAGTTCCGCGTTTACAGTTCCGCTA
ACAACTGTACTTTTGAGTACGTTTCCCAACCATTTCTCATGGATCTTGAAGGGAAGCAAGGCAACTTCAA
GAATCTCCGCGAATTTGTGTTTAAGAATATAGACGGCTACTTCAAAATTTATAGCAAGCATACCCCGATA
AATCTGGTTCGGGATCTCCCTCAAGGCTTCTCCGCGTTGGAACCCCTCGTGGACTTGCCGATTGGCATCA
ACATCACCCGGTTCCAAACCCTTCTTGCCCTTCATCGAAGCTACCTCACGCCTGGCGACAGTAGTAGTGG
TTGGACAGCGGGCGCAGCAGCCTACTATGTGGGATATTTGCAACCACGCACCTTTCTTCTCAAATATAAC
GAAAACGGAACAATTACCGATGCCGTAGACTGTGCCCTCGATCCCCTGTCCGAAACTAAATGCACACTCA
AGTCCTTCACAGTTGAGAAAGGCATATACCAAACCAGTAACTTCCGCGTCCAACCCACCGAATCCATTGT
TCGATTCCCTAACATCACCAATTTGTGTCCTTTCGGTGAAGTATTTAATGCCACTCGATTTGCATCAGTT
TATGCCTGGAATCGCAAGCGAATATCAAATTGTGTTGCAGATTATAGTGTCCTGTATAATAGCGCATCAT
TCAGCACTTTTAAGTGTTATGGGGTCAGCCCTACGAAATTGAATGACTTGTGTTTTACCAACGTTTACGC
AGATTCTTTCGTCATACGCGGCGACGAAGTCCGACAGATTGCACCGGGGCAAACCGGAAAGATAGCAGAC
TATAATTATAAGTTGCCGGATGACTTCACCGGCTGCGTTATAGCATGGAACTCCAATAATCTCGATTCAA
AAGTCGGCGGCAACTATAATTATCTTTACCGCCTGCTTCGCAAGTCAAATCTGAAGCCCTTTGAACGTGA
CATCTCCACCGAAATTTATCAAGCTGGCAGCACCCCATGTAATGGAGTGGAAGGGTTTAACTGTTATTTT
CCCCTTCAATCATACGGATTTCAACCAACAAATGGGGTGGGCTATCAACCATATCGGGTGGTAGTCTTGA
GCTTTGAGCTGCTCCACGCACCGGCTACAGTTTGCGGACCGAAGAAAAGCACTAACCTGGTGAAGAATAA
ATGTGTGAACTTCAACTTTAATGGGCTCACCGGAACAGGGGTGCTGACAGAATCAAACAAGAAATTTCTC
CCTTTTCAACAATTTGGTAGAGACATTGCCGATACCACAGATGCCGTCCGCGATCCGCAAACACTGGAAA
TCCTCGATATAACACCCTGTAGCTTCGGCGGGGTCAGCGTGATAACTCCCGGAACGAACACATCCAACCA
AGTGGCTGTCCTGTATCAAGATGTCAACTGTACCGAAGTCCCTGTGGCGATACACGCCGACCAACTGACA
CCCACCTGGAGAGTCTACTCAACAGGTTCCAATGTCTTTCAAACTAGAGCGGGTTGTCTCATTGGCGCTG
AGCATGTCAATAATTCATACGAATGTGATATTCCTATTGGGGCAGGAATCTGTGCGTCTTATCAAACTCA
AACGAACTCACCACGGCGCGCTCGCTCAGTAGCCAGCCAGTCCATAATCGCCTATACCATGAGTCTCGGG
GCTGAGAACTCCGTGGCTTATTCAAACAATTCCATCGCAATCCCAACTAACTTTACCATTAGCGTTACCA
CGGAAATCTTGCCCGTCAGCATGACTAAGACGAGCGTAGACTGTACGATGTATATCTGTGGGGATTCCAC
CGAGTGTAGCAACCTCTTGCTTCAATACGGGTCTTTCTGTACTCAACTCAACCGAGCATTGACCGGAATT
GCGGTCGAACAAGACAAGAATACCCAAGAGGTGTTCGCACAAGTAAAGCAAATATACAAAACGCCGCCAA
TCAAAGATTTTGGCGGGTTTAATTTTAGCCAAATACTGCCAGACCCATCTAAGCCTTCAAAACGCAGCTT
TATCGAGGATCTGCTGTTCAACAAAGTTACGTTGGCTGACGCGGGTTTCATTAAGCAGTATGGGGATTGT
TTGGGAGACATTGCGGCCCGCGACCTTATCTGTGCTCAAAAATTCAATGGGTTGACAGTTCTGCCCCCTC
TGCTCACTGATGAGATGATTGCACAGTATACATCAGCATTGTTGGCAGGAACCATTACATCCGGCTGGAC
TTTTGGCGCGGGTGCGGCCCTTCAAATACCTTTCGCTATGCAAATGGCTTACAGATTCAATGGGATTGGT
GTCACGCAAAATGTATTGTATGAAAATCAGAAGCTGATCGCTAATCAATTTAACAGCGCGATTGGCAAGA
TCCAAGATTCACTGTCAAGCACAGCGTCCGCCCTCGGCAAACTCCAAGATGTTGTGAATCAAAACGCCCA
GGCCCTGAATACCCTCGTGAAGCAACTGAGTTCTAACTTCGGCGCAATCTCCAGCGTCCTCAACGACATA
TTGTCCAGACTTGATAAGGTGGAAGCCGAGGTGCAAATTGATCGGCTCATCACAGGCAGGCTCCAGTCAC
TCCAAACTTATGTGACACAACAGTTGATCCGGGCTGCTGAGATACGAGCAAGCGCCAACCTGGCCGCCAC
TAAAATGTCAGAGTGCGTGCTCGGGCAGTCCAAACGGGTTGACTTTTGTGGCAAGGGCTATCACTTGATG
TCCTTCCCCCAATCCGCCCCACATGGAGTGGTCTTTCTCCACGTCACTTATGTCCCTGCTCAAGAGAAGA
ACTTTACGACAGCTCCAGCAATCTGTCACGATGGCAAAGCGCACTTTCCCAGGGAAGGCGTTTTCGTCAG
TAATGGCACGCATTGGTTTGTGACCCAAAGGAATTTCTATGAACCCCAAATCATAACCACTGACAATACA
TTTGTCTCAGGCAACTGTGATGTGGTCATTGGGATCGTGAACAACACGGTATATGATCCCCTGCAACCCG
AGTTGGATAGCTTCAAAGAGGAATTGGATAAATACTTTAAGAATCATACTTCACCCGATGTTGATCTCGG
GGACATATCAGGAATAAATGCAAGTGTCGTCAACATTCAGAAAGAGATTGATCGCCTTAATGAGGTCGCC
AAGAACTTGAATGAATCTTTGATCGACTTGCAAGAACTGGGCAAATACGAACAATATATTAAATGGCCCT
GGTACATTTGGTTGGGCTTTATCGCCGGACTTATAGCTATCGTTATGGTCACAATTATGTTGTGCTGTAT
GACTAGCTGTTGTTCCTGCTTGAAAGGATGTTGCAGTTGCGGATCTTGTTGTAAATAAAGGATCCTCTAG
AAGTTGTCTCCTCCTGCACTGACTGACTGATACAATCGATTTCTGGATCCGCAGGCCTAATCAACCTCTG
GATTACAAAATTTGTGAAAGATTGACTGGTATTCTTAACTATGTTGCTCCTTTTACGCTATGTGGATACG
CTGCTTTAATGCCTTTGTATCATGCTATTGCTTCCCGTATGGCTTTCATTTTCTCCTCCTTGTATAAATC
CTGGTTGCTGTCTCTTTATGAGGAGTTGTGGCCCGTTGTCAGGCAACGTGGCGTGGTGTGCACTGTGTTT
GCTGACGCAACCCCCACTGGTTGGGGCATTGCCACCACCTGTCAGCTCCTTTCCGGGACTTTCGCTTTCC
CCCTCCCTATTGCCACGGCGGAACTCATCGCCGCCTGCCTTGCCCGCTGCTGGACAGGGGCTCGGCTGTT
GGGCACTGACAATTCCGTGGTGTTGTCGGGGAAGCTGACGTCCTTTCCATGGCTGCTCGCCTGTGTTGCC
ACCTGGATTCTGCGCGGGACGTCCTTCTGCTACGTCCCTTCGGCCCTCAATCCAGCGGACCTTCCTTCCC
GCGGCCTGCTGCCGGCTCTGCGGCCTCTTCCGCGTCTTCGCCTTCGCCCTCAGACGAGTCGGATCTCCCT
TTGGGCCGCCTCCCCGCCTGTCTAGCTTGACTGACTGAGATACAGCGTACCTTCAGCTCACAGACATGAT
AAGATACATTGATGAGTTTGGACAAACCACAACTAGAATGCAGTGAAAAAAATGCTTTATTTGTGAAATT
TGTGATGCTATTGCTTTATTTGTAACCATTATAAGCTGCAATAAACAAGTTAACAACAACAATTGCATTC
ATTTTATGTTTCAGGTTCAGGGGGAGGTGTGGGAGGTTTTTTAAAGCAAGTAAAACCTCTACAAATGTGG
TATTGGCCCATCTCTATCGGTATCGTAGCATAACCCCTTGGGGCCTCTAAACGGGTCTTGAGGGGTTTTT
TGTGCCCCTCGGGCCGGATTGCTATCTACCGGCATTGGCGCAGAAAAAAATGCCTGATGCGACGCTGCGC
GTCTTATACTCCCACATATGCCAGATTCAGCAACGGATACGGCTTCCCCAACTTGCCCACTTCCATACGT
GTCCTCCTTACCAGAAATTTATCCTTAAGGTCGTCAGCTATCCTGCAGGCGATCTCTCGATTTCGATCAA
GACATTCCTTTAATGGTCTTTTCTGGACACCACTAGGGGTCAGAAGTAGTTCATCAAACTTTCTTCCCTC
CCTAATCTCATTGGTTACCTTGGGCTATCGAAACTTAATTAAGCGATCTGCATCTCAATTAGTCAGCAAC
CATAGTCCCGCCCCTAACTCCGCCCATCCCGCCCCTAACTCCGCCCAGTTCCGCCCATTCTCCGCCCCAT
CGCTGACTAATTTTTTTTATTTATGCAGAGGCCGAGGCCGCCTCGGCCTCTGAGCTATTCCAGAAGTAGT
GAGGAGGCTTTTTTGGAGGCCTAGGCTTTTGCAAAGGAGGTAGCCAACATGATTGAACAAGATGGATTGC
ACGCAGGTTCTCCCGCCGCTTGGGTGGAGAGGCTATTCGGCTATGACTGGGCACAACAGACAATCGGCTG
CTCTGATGCCGCCGTGTTCCGGCTGTCAGCGCAGGGGCGCCCGGTTCTTTTTGTCAAGACCGACCTGTCC
GGTGCCCTGAATGAACTCCAGGACGAGGCAGCGCGGCTATCGTGGCTGGCCACGACGGGCGTTCCTTGCG
CAGCTGTGCTCGACGTTGTCACTGAAGCGGGAAGGGACTGGCTGCTATTGGGCGAAGTGCCGGGGCAGGA
TCTCCTGTCATCTCACCTTGCTCCTGCCGAGAAAGTATCCATCATGGCTGATGCAATGCGGCGGCTGCAT
ACGCTTGATCCGGCTACCTGCCCATTCGACCACCAAGCGAAACATCGCATCGAGCGAGCACGTACTCGGA
TGGAAGCCGGTCTTGTCGATCAGGATGATCTGGACGAAGAGCATCAGGGGCTCGCGCCAGCCGAACTGTT
CGCCAGGCTCAAGGCGCGGATGCCCGACGGCGAGGATCTCGTCGTGACCCACGGCGATGCCTGCTTGCCG
AATATCATGGTGGAAAATGGCCGCTTTTCTGGATTCATCGACTGTGGCCGGCTGGGTGTGGCGGACCGCT
ATCAGGACATAGCGTTGGCTACCCGTGATATTGCTGAAGAGCTTGGCGGCGAATGGGCTGACCGCTTCCT
CGTGCTTTACGGTATCGCCGCTCCCGATTCGCAGCGCATCGCCTTCTATCGCCTTCTTGACGAGTTCTTC
TAGTATGTAAGCCCTGTGCCTTCTAGTTGCCAGCCATCTGTTGTTTGCCCCTCCCCCGTGCCTTCCTTGA
CCCTGGAAGGTGCCACTCCCACTGTCCTTTCCTAATAAAATGAGGAAATTGCATCGCATTGTCTGAGTAG
GTGTCATTCTATTCTGGGGGGTGGGGTGGGGCAGGACAGCAAGGGGGAGGATTGGGAAGACAATAGCAGG
CATGCTGGGGATGCGGTGGGCTCTATGGTTAATTAACCAGTCAAGTCAGCTACTTGGCGAGATCGACTTG
TCTGGGTTTCGACTACGCTCAGAATTGCGTCAGTCAAGTTCGATCTGGTCCTTGCTATTGCACCCGTTCT
CCGATTACGAGTTTCATTTAAATCATGTGAGCAAAAGGCCAGCAAAAGGCCAGGAACCGTAAAAAGGCCG
CGTTGCTGGCGTTTTTCCATAGGCTCCGCCCCCCTGACGAGCATCACAAAAATCGACGCTCAAGTCAGAG
GTGGCGAAACCCGACAGGACTATAAAGATACCAGGCGTTTCCCCCTGGAAGCTCCCTCGTGCGCTCTCCT
GTTCCGACCCTGCCGCTTACCGGATACCTGTCCGCCTTTCTCCCTTCGGGAAGCGTGGCGCTTTCTCATA
GCTCACGCTGTAGGTATCTCAGTTCGGTGTAGGTCGTTCGCTCCAAGCTGGGCTGTGTGCACGAACCCCC
CGTTCAGCCCGACCGCTGCGCCTTATCCGGTAACTATCGTCTTGAGTCCAACCCGGTAAGACACGACTTA
TCGCCACTGGCAGCAGCCACTGGTAACAGGATTAGCAGAGCGAGGTATGTAGGCGGTGCTACAGAGTTCT
TGAAGTGGTGGCCTAACTACGGCTACACTAGAAGAACAGTATTTGGTATCTGCGCTCTGCTGAAGCCAGT
TACCTTCGGAAAAAGAGTTGGTAGCTCTTGATCCGGCAAACAAACCACCGCTGGTAGCGGTGGTTTTTTT
GTTTGCAAGCAGCAGATTACGCGCAGAAAAAAAGGATCTCAAGAAGATCCTTTGATCTTTTCTACGGGGT
CTGACGCTCAGTGGAACGAAAACTCACGTTAAGGGATTTTGGTCATGAGATTATCAAAAAGGATCTTCAC
CTAGATCCTTTTAAATTAAAAATGAAGTTTTAAATCAATCTAAAGTATATATGAGTAAACTTGGTCTGAC
AGTTACCAATGCTTAATCAGTGAGGCACCTATCTCAGCGATCTGTCTATTTCGTTCATCCATAGTTGCAT
TTAAATTTCCGAACTCTCCAAGGCCCTCGTCGGAAAATCTTCAAACCTTTCGTCCGATCCATCTTGCAGG
CTACCTCTCGAACGAACTATCGCAAGTCTCTTGGCCGGCCTTGCGCCTTGGCTATTGCTTGGCAGCGCCT
ATCGCCAGGTATTACTCCAATCCCGAATATCCGAGATCGGGATCACCCGAGAGAAGTTCAACCTACATCC
TCAATCCCGATCTATCCGAGATCCGAGGAATATCGAAATCGGGGCGCGCCTGGTGTACCGAGAACGATCC
TCTCAGTGCGAGTCTCGACGATCCATATCGTTGCTTGGCAGTCAGCCAGTCGGAATCCAGCTTGGGACCC
AGGAAGTCCAATCGTCAGATATTGTACTCAAGCCTGGTCACGGCAGCGTACCGATCTGTTTAAACCTAGA
TATTGATAGTCTGATCGGTCAACGTATAATCGAGTCCTAGCTTTTGCAAACATCTATCAAGAGACAGGAT
CAGCAGGAGGCTTTCGCATGAGTATTCAACATTTCCGTGTCGCCCTTATTCCCTTTTTTGCGGCATTTTG
CCTTCCTGTTTTTGCTCACCCAGAAACGCTGGTGAAAGTAAAAGATGCTGAAGATCAGTTGGGTGCGCGA
GTGGGTTACATCGAACTGGATCTCAACAGCGGTAAGATCCTTGAGAGTTTTCGCCCCGAAGAACGCTTTC
CAATGATGAGCACTTTTAAAGTTCTGCTATGTGGCGCGGTATTATCCCGTATTGACGCCGGGCAAGAGCA
ACTCGGTCGCCGCATACACTATTCTCAGAATGACTTGGTTGAGTATTCACCAGTCACAGAAAAGCATCTT
ACGGATGGCATGACAGTAAGAGAATTATGCAGTGCTGCCATAACCATGAGTGATAACACTGCGGCCAACT
TACTTCTGACAACGATTGGAGGACCGAAGGAGCTAACCGCTTTTTTGCACAACATGGGGGATCATGTAAC
TCGCCTTGATCGTTGGGAACCGGAGCTGAATGAAGCCATACCAAACGACGAGCGTGACACCACGATGCCT
GTAGCAATGGCAACAACCTTGCGTAAACTATTAACTGGCGAACTACTTACTCTAGCTTCCCGGCAACAGT
TGATAGACTGGATGGAGGCGGATAAAGTTGCAGGACCACTTCTGCGCTCGGCCCTTCCGGCTGGCTGGTT
TATTGCTGATAAATCTGGAGCCGGTGAGCGTGGGTCTCGCGGTATCATTGCAGCACTGGGGCCAGATGGT
AAGCCCTCCCGTATCGTAGTTATCTACACGACGGGGAGTCAGGCAACTATGGATGAACGAAATAGACAGA
TCGCTGAGATAGGTGCCTCACTGATTAAGCATTGGTAACCGATTCTAGGTGCATTGGCGCAGAAAAAAAT
GCCTGATGCGACGCTGCGCGTCTTATACTCCCACATATGCCAGATTCAGCAACGGATACGGCTTCCCCAA
CTTGCCCACTTCCATACGTGTCCTCCTTACCAGAAATTTATCCTTAAGATCCCGAATCGTTTAAACTCGA
CTCTGGCTCTATCGAATCTCCGTCGTTTCGAGCTTACGCGAACAGCCGTGGCGCTCATTTGCTCGTCGGG
CATCGAATCTCGTCAGCTATCGTCAGCTTACCTTTTTGGCAGCGATCGCGGCTCCCGACATCTTGGACCA
TTAGCTCCACAGGTATCTTCTTCCCTCTAGTGGTCATAACAGCAGCTTCAGCTACCTCTCAATTCAAAAA
ACCCCTCAAGACCCGTTTAGAGGCCCCAAGGGGTTATGCTATCAATCGTTGCGTTACACACACAAAAAAC
CAACACACATCCATCTTCGATGGATAGCGATTTTATTATCTAACTGCTGATCGAGTGTAGCCAGATCTAG
TAATCAATTACGGGGTCATTAGTTCATAGCCCATATATGGAGTTCCGCGTTACATAACTTACGGTAAATG
GCCCGCCTGGCTGACCGCCCAACGACCCCCGCCCATTGACGTCAATAATGACGTATGTTCCCATAGTAAC
GCCAATAGGGACTTTCCATTGACGTCAATGGGTGGAGTATTTACGGTAAACTGCCCACTTGGCAGTACAT
CAAGTGTATCATATGCCAAGTACGCCCCCTATTGACGTCAATGACGGTAAATGGCCCGCCTGGCATTATG
CCCAGTACATGACCTTATGGGACTTTCCTACTTGGCAGTACATCTACGTATTAGTCATCGCTATTACCAT
GCTGATGCGGTTTTGGCAGTACATCAATGGGCGTGGATAGCGGTTTGACTCACGGGGATTTCCAAGTCTC
CACCCCATTGACGTCAATGGGAGTTTGTTTTGGCACCAAAATCAACGGGACTTTCCAAAATGTCGTAACA
ACTCCGCCCCATTGACGCAAATGGGCGGTAGGCGTGTACGGTGGGAGGTCTATATAAGCAGAGCTGGTTT
AGTGAACCGTCAGATCGCCTGGAGACGCCATCCACGCTGTTTTGACCTCCATAGAAGACACCGGGACCGA
TCCAGCCTCCCCTCGAAGCTTACATGTGGTACCGAGCTCGGATCCTGAGAACTTCAGGGTGAGTCTATGG
GACCCTTGATGTTTTCTTTCCCCTTCTTTTCTATGGTTAAGTTCATGTCATAGGAAGGGGAGAAGTAACA
GGGTACACATATTGACCAAATCAGGGTAATTTTGCATTTGTAATTTTAAAAAATGCTTTCTTCTTTTAAT
ATACTTTTTTGTTTATCTTATTTCTAATACTTTCCCTAATCTCTTTCTTTCAGGGCAATAATGATACAAT
GTATCATGCCTCTTTGCACCATTCTAAAGAATAACAGTGATAATTTCTGGGTTAAGGCAATAGCAATATT
TCTGCATATAAATATTTCTGCATATAAATTGTAACTGATGTAAGAGGTTTCATATTGCTAATAGCAGCTA
CAATCCAGCTACCATTCTGCTTTTATTTTATGGTTGGGATAAGGCTGGATTATTCTGAGTCCAAGCTAGG
CCCTTTTGCTAATCATGTTCATACCTCTTATCTTCCTCCCACAGCTCCTGGGCAACGTGCTGGTCTGTGT
GCTGGCCCATCACTTTGGCAAAGGCGGCCGCC
Features (pLannotate 1.2.2; 21 found; start..end, strand, type, name):
      1..3765    +  CDS            S: SPIKE_SARS2 - Experimental evidence at protein level: Swiss-Prot protein existence level 1. [Spike glycoprotein]: May down-regulate host tetherin (BST2) by lysosomal degradation, thereby counteracting its antiviral activity. From Severe acute respiratory syndrome coronavirus 2 (2019-nCoV) (SARS-CoV-2).
   3839..4427    +  misc_feature   WPRE: woodchuck hepatitis virus posttranscriptional regulatory element
   4480..4601    -  polyA_signal   SV40 poly(A) signal: SV40 polyadenylation signal
   4624..4693    -  CDS            large T antigen (fragment): large T antigen from SV40 (simian virus 40)
   4716..4762    +  terminator     T7 terminator: transcription terminator for bacteriophage T7 RNA polymerase
   4792..4928    +  terminator     rrnG terminator: transcription terminator from the E. coli ribosomal RNA rrnG operon (Albrechtsen et al., 1991)
   4973..5044    +  misc_feature   3' β-globin insulator: insulator downstream of the human β-globin locus (Farrell et al., 2002)
   5089..5285    +  promoter       SV40 promoter: SV40 early promoter
   5299..6090    +  CDS            neo: KKA2_KLEPN - Also known as kan, nptII. Experimental evidence at protein level: Swiss-Prot protein existence level 1. Resistance to kanamycin, neomycin, paromomycin, ribostamycin, butirosin and gentamicin B. From Klebsiella pneumoniae.
   6104..6328    +  polyA_signal   bGH poly(A) signal: bovine growth hormone polyadenylation signal
   6524..7112    -  rep_origin     ori: high-copy-number ColE1/pMB1/pBR322/pUC origin of replication
   7284..7348    -  CDS            bla(M) (fragment): β-lactamase lacking the signal sequence; bla(M); allows cytosolic expression of β-lactamase
   7858..8718    +  CDS            AmpR: β-lactamase; bla; confers resistance to ampicillin, carbenicillin, and related antibiotics
   8731..8867    +  terminator     rrnG terminator: transcription terminator from the E. coli ribosomal RNA rrnG operon (Albrechtsen et al., 1991)
   9019..9090    +  misc_feature   5' β-globin insulator: insulator upstream of the human β-globin locus (Farrell et al., 2002)
   9095..9141    -  terminator     T7 terminator: transcription terminator for bacteriophage T7 RNA polymerase
   9159..9207    -  polyA_signal   poly(A) signal: synthetic polyadenylation signal
   9288..9591    +  enhancer       CMV enhancer: human cytomegalovirus immediate early enhancer
   9664..9681    -  promoter       CMV promoter (fragment): human cytomegalovirus (CMV) immediate early promoter
   9744..9795    +  promoter       CMVd2 promoter: truncated human cytomegalovirus (CMV) immediate early promoter that yields moderately reduced expression relative to the full-length promoter
   9929..10404   +  intron         β-globin intron: internally truncated intron from human β-globin
