[The description below was written by a language model from this plasmid's Addgene catalogue record and pLannotate feature annotations shown in this document.]
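Description:
pTwist-SARS-CoV-2 Spike-deltaC18 F456L (CTT) is a mammalian expression plasmid built on the Twist pTwist-CMV-BetaGlobin-WPRE-Neo backbone. It encodes the SARS-CoV-2 spike glycoprotein carrying the F456L substitution, and the "(CTT)" in the name presumably denotes the leucine codon used. The name also indicates a deletion of the C-terminal 18 residues of the cytoplasmic tail, a truncation commonly used to improve spike incorporation into pseudotyped particles. The annotated spike reading frame of about 3.8 kb is consistent with a slightly shortened protein. The plasmid is about 10.5 kb, replicates at high copy in E. coli from a ColE1/pUC-type origin, and is selected with ampicillin through the AmpR β-lactamase gene.

The catalogue entry lists the promoter as CAG. However, the feature table and the backbone name instead show a CMV enhancer with CMV promoter elements followed by a truncated human β-globin intron upstream of the spike gene, so the promoter designation is not consistent across the record. A WPRE lies downstream of the coding sequence to enhance transcript stability and expression, followed by an SV40 polyadenylation signal. A separate cassette, with the SV40 early promoter driving neo and a bGH poly(A) signal, allows G418 selection in mammalian cells. The expression units are flanked by β-globin insulator elements and by bacterial and T7 terminators that limit read-through transcription.

The stated purpose is pseudovirus production, in which the plasmid supplies the spike envelope protein in producer cells. The associated study examines how ongoing SARS-CoV-2 evolution drives escape from mRNA vaccine-induced humoral immunity, so this construct serves to test the effect of the F456L mutation on that escape.
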