Addgene plasmid #212542: pTwist-SARS-CoV-2 Spike-deltaC18 F456L (CTT)
Purpose: Encodes SARS-CoV-2 Spike F456L for pseudovirus production
Depositing lab: Alejandro Balazs. Depositing organization: Massachusetts General Hospital. Publication: Ongoing evolution of SARS-CoV-2 drives escape from mRNA vaccine-induced humoral immunity. Roederer AL, Cao Y, Denis KS, Sheehan ML, Li CJ, Lam EC, Gregory DJ, Poznansky MC, Iafrate AJ, Canaday DH, Gravenstein S, Garcia-Beltran WF, Balazs AB. medRxiv [Preprint]. 2024 Mar 7:2024.03.05.24303815. doi: 10.1101/2024.03.05.24303815. PubMed 38496628.
Backbone
  Vector backbone: pTwist-CMV-BetaGlobin-WPRE-Neo
  Backbone manufacturer: Twist
  Vector type: Mammalian Expression
Growth in bacteria
  Bacterial resistance: Ampicillin, 100 μg/mL
  Growth temperature: 37°C
  Growth strain: DH5alpha
  Copy number: High Copy
Gene/Insert
  Gene/Insert name: SARS-CoV-2 Spike F456L (CTT)
  Species: Severe acute respiratory syndrome coronavirus 2
  Mutation: F456L
  Entrez Gene: S (a.k.a. GU280_gp02, spike glycoprotein)
  Promoter: CAG
  Cloning method: Ligation Independent Cloning
Terms and licenses: Academic/Nonprofit Terms; Industry Terms: Not Available to Industry
Depositor comments: Please visit https://www.medrxiv.org/content/10.1101/2024.03.05.24303815v1 for medRxiv preprint.
How to cite: pTwist-SARS-CoV-2 Spike-deltaC18 F456L (CTT) was a gift from Alejandro Balazs (Addgene plasmid # 212542 ; http://n2t.net/addgene:212542 ; RRID:Addgene_212542)
